Addgene plasmid #249011: pKlab524-pcDNA3-3xFLAG-V5-BRCA1(1314-end)-G1788V-STOP
Purpose: This plasmid expresses the N-terminally 3x-FLAG tagged BRCT domain that contains the G1788V mutation
Depositing lab: Georgios Karras. Depositing organization: University of Texas MD Anderson Cancer Center. Publication: Protein-folding chaperones predict structure-function relationships and cancer risk in BRCA1 mutation carriers. Gracia B, Montes P, Gutierrez AM, Arun B, Karras GI. Cell Rep. 2024 Feb 27;43(2):113803. doi: 10.1016/j.celrep.2024.113803. Epub 2024 Feb 17. PubMed 38368609.
Backbone
  Vector backbone: pcDNA3.1
  Vector type: Mammalian Expression
  Selectable markers: Hygromycin
Growth in bacteria
  Bacterial resistance: Ampicillin, 100 μg/mL
  Growth temperature: 37°C
  Growth strain: DH5alpha
  Copy number: High Copy
Gene/Insert
  Gene/Insert name: BRCA1(1314aa-end)
  Species: H. sapiens (human)
  Mutation: G1788V
  Entrez Gene: BRCA1 (a.k.a. BRCAI, BRCC1, BROVCA1, FANCS, IRIS, PNCA4, PPP1R53, PSCP, RNF53)
  Promoter: CMV Promoter
  Tag / fusion protein: 3x-FLAG-V5 (N terminal on insert)
  Cloning method: Gateway Cloning
Terms and licenses: Academic/Nonprofit Terms; Industry Terms: Not Available to Industry
How to cite: pKlab524-pcDNA3-3xFLAG-V5-BRCA1(1314-end)-G1788V-STOP was a gift from Georgios Karras (Addgene plasmid # 249011 ; http://n2t.net/addgene:249011 ; RRID:Addgene_249011)
