[The description below was written by a language model from this plasmid's Addgene catalogue record and pLannotate feature annotations shown in this document.]
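Description:
pKlab524-pcDNA3-3xFLAG-V5-BRCA1(1314-end)-G1788V-STOP is a mammalian expression plasmid of about 7.4 kb built on a pcDNA3.1-type backbone. It is used to express a C-terminal fragment of human BRCA1 carrying the G1788V substitution. In E. coli it is maintained at high copy from a ColE1/pUC-type origin and selected with ampicillin through the β-lactamase gene. An f1 phage origin is also present. For selection in mammalian cells, an SV40 enhancer/early promoter drives a hygromycin phosphotransferase gene that ends at an SV40 polyadenylation signal. Short annotated fragments of ble, lacI, the lac promoter/operator region and bom appear to be backbone remnants rather than functional parts.

The expression cassette begins with the human CMV immediate-early enhancer and promoter and ends with the bovine growth hormone polyadenylation signal. The open reading frame starts with a 3xFLAG epitope, which includes an enterokinase site, followed by a V5 tag. It then reads through an attB1 site into the BRCA1 coding sequence from residue 1314 to the natural C-terminus, and attB2 lies downstream. These att sites reflect assembly by Gateway recombination. "STOP" in the name suggests that the insert keeps its own stop codon, so that no vector-encoded C-terminal sequence is added. The fragment spans the BRCT repeats, where the G1788V change lies.

The tagged mutant protein can be detected or immunoprecipitated with anti-FLAG or anti-V5 reagents in transfected cells. The associated study examined how protein-folding chaperones report on structure-function relationships and cancer risk among BRCA1 variants, which points to use of this construct for comparing the folding, stability or chaperone interactions of this BRCT-domain mutant.
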