Features (pLannotate 1.2.2; 22 found; start..end, strand, type, name):
     28..80      -  misc_feature   bom (fragment): basis of mobility region from pBR322
    235..614     +  enhancer       CMV enhancer: human cytomegalovirus immediate early enhancer
    615..818     +  promoter       CMV promoter: human cytomegalovirus (CMV) immediate early promoter
    908..973     +  CDS            3xFLAG: three tandem FLAG® epitope tags, followed by an enterokinase cleavage site
    992..1032    +  CDS            V5 tag (fragment): epitope tag from simian virus 5
   1032..1049    +  protein_bind   attB1 (fragment): mutant version of attB; core recombination site for the Gateway® BP reaction BP Clonase™
   1055..2704    +  CDS            BRCA1 (fragment): BRCA1_HUMAN - Also known as RNF53. Experimental evidence at protein level: Swiss-Prot protein existence level 1. E3 ubiquitin-protein ligase that specifically mediates the formation of 'Lys-6'-linked polyubiquitin chains and plays a central role in DNA repair by facilitating cellular responses to DNA damage (PubMed:12890688, PubMed:14976165, PubMed:16818604, PubMed:17525340, PubMed:12887909, PubMed:10500182, PubMed:19261748). It is unclear whether it also mediates the formation of other types of polyubiquitin chains (PubMed:12890688). The BRCA1-BARD1 heterodimer coordinates a diverse range of
   2712..2736    -  protein_bind   attB2: mutant version of attB; recombination site for the Gateway® BP reaction BP Clonase™
   2793..3017    +  polyA_signal   bGH poly(A) signal: bovine growth hormone polyadenylation signal
   3021..3042    +  promoter       SV40 promoter (fragment): SV40 enhancer and early promoter
   3063..3491    +  rep_origin     f1 ori (sequence partly withheld): f1 bacteriophage origin of replication; arrow indicates direction of (+) strand synthesis
   3505..3834    +  promoter       SV40 promoter: SV40 enhancer and early promoter
   3883..4908    +  CDS            HygR: aminoglycoside phosphotransferase from E. coli; aph(4)-Ia; confers resistance to hygromycin
   4918..5043    +  CDS            ble (fragment): BLE_KLEPN - Experimental evidence at protein level: Swiss-Prot protein existence level 1. Binding protein with a strong affinity to the bleomycin family of antibiotics. Binds to CL990; an antimitotic-antibiotic compound. From Klebsiella pneumoniae.
   5038..5159    +  polyA_signal   SV40 poly(A) signal: SV40 polyadenylation signal
   5232..5248    -  protein_bind   lac operator: The lac repressor binds to the lac operator to inhibit transcription in E. coli. This inhibition can be relieved by adding lactose or isopropyl-β-D-thiogalactopyranoside (IPTG). lac repressor encoded by lacI
   5256..5286    -  promoter       lac promoter: promoter for the E. coli lac operon
   5301..5322    -  protein_bind   CAP binding site: CAP binding activates transcription in the presence of cAMP. E. coli catabolite activator protein
   5335..5427    -  CDS            lacI (fragment): lac repressor; lacI; The lac repressor binds to the lac operator to inhibit transcription in E. coli. This inhibition can be relieved by adding lactose or isopropyl-β-D-thiogalactopyranoside (IPTG).
   5610..6198    -  rep_origin     ori: high-copy-number ColE1/pMB1/pBR322/pUC origin of replication
   6369..7229    -  CDS            AmpR: β-lactamase; bla; confers resistance to ampicillin, carbenicillin, and related antibiotics
   7230..7334    -  promoter       AmpR promoter: bla
>Addgene plasmid #249011 | pKlab524-pcDNA3-3xFLAG-V5-BRCA1(1314-end)-G1788V-STOP | addgene full sequence | sequence record 494402 | Addgene NGS Result
GACGGATCGGGAGATCTCCCGATCCCCTATGGTGCACTCTCAGTACAATCTGCTCTGATGCCGCATAGTT
AAGCCAGTATCTGCTCCCTGCTTGTGTGTTGGAGGTCGCTGAGTAGTGCGCGAGCAAAATTTAAGCTACA
ACAAGGCAAGGCTTGACCGACAATTGCATGAAGAATCTGCTTAGGGTTAGGCGTTTTGCGCTGCTTCGCG
ATGTACGGGCCAGATATACGCGTTGACATTGATTATTGACTAGTTATTAATAGTAATCAATTACGGGGTC
ATTAGTTCATAGCCCATATATGGAGTTCCGCGTTACATAACTTACGGTAAATGGCCCGCCTGGCTGACCG
CCCAACGACCCCCGCCCATTGACGTCAATAATGACGTATGTTCCCATAGTAACGCCAATAGGGACTTTCC
ATTGACGTCAATGGGTGGAGTATTTACGGTAAACTGCCCACTTGGCAGTACATCAAGTGTATCATATGCC
AAGTACGCCCCCTATTGACGTCAATGACGGTAAATGGCCCGCCTGGCATTATGCCCAGTACATGACCTTA
TGGGACTTTCCTACTTGGCAGTACATCTACGTATTAGTCATCGCTATTACCATGGTGATGCGGTTTTGGC
AGTACATCAATGGGCGTGGATAGCGGTTTGACTCACGGGGATTTCCAAGTCTCCACCCCATTGACGTCAA
TGGGAGTTTGTTTTGGCACCAAAATCAACGGGACTTTCCAAAATGTCGTAACAACTCCGCCCCATTGACG
CAAATGGGCGGTAGGCGTGTACGGTGGGAGGTCTATATAAGCAGAGCTCGTTTAGTGAACCGTCAGATCG
CCTGGAGACGCCATCCACGCTGTTTTGACCTCCATAGAAGACACCGACTCTAGAGGATCCAGCCATGGAC
TACAAAGACCATGACGGTGATTATAAAGATCATGACATCGACTACAAGGATGACGATGACAAGGGCTCGG
GCTCGACCTCGGGTAAGCCTATCCCTAACCCTCTCCTCGGTCTCGATTCTACAAGTTTGTACAAAAAAGT
TGGCGATCCTTTCTTGATTGGTTCTTCCAAACAAATGAGGCATCAGTCTGAAAGCCAGGGAGTTGGTCTG
AGTGACAAGGAATTGGTTTCAGATGATGAAGAAAGAGGAACGGGCTTGGAAGAAAATAATCAAGAAGAGC
AAAGCATGGATTCAAACTTAGGTGAAGCAGCATCTGGGTGTGAGAGTGAAACAAGCGTCTCTGAAGACTG
CTCAGGGCTATCCTCTCAGAGTGACATTTTAACCACTCAGCAGAGGGATACCATGCAACATAACCTGATA
AAGCTCCAGCAGGAAATGGCTGAACTAGAAGCTGTGTTAGAACAGCATGGGAGCCAGCCTTCTAACAGCT
ACCCTTCCATCATAAGTGACTCCTCTGCCCTTGAGGACCTGCGAAATCCAGAACAAAGCACATCAGAAAA
AGCAGTATTAACTTCACAGAAAAGTAGTGAATACCCTATAAGCCAGAATCCAGAAGGCCTTTCTGCTGAC
AAGTTTGAGGTGTCTGCAGATAGTTCTACCAGTAAAAATAAAGAACCAGGAGTGGAAAGGTCATCCCCTT
CTAAATGCCCATCATTAGATGATAGGTGGTACATGCACAGTTGCTCTGGGAGTCTTCAGAATAGAAACTA
CCCATCTCAAGAGGAGCTCATTAAGGTTGTTGATGTGGAGGAGCAACAGCTGGAAGAGTCTGGGCCACAC
GATTTGACGGAAACATCTTACTTGCCAAGGCAAGATCTAGAGGGAACCCCTTACCTGGAATCTGGAATCA
GCCTCTTCTCTGATGACCCTGAATCTGATCCTTCTGAAGACAGAGCCCCAGAGTCAGCTCGTGTTGGCAA
CATACCATCTTCAACCTCTGCATTGAAAGTTCCCCAATTGAAAGTTGCAGAATCTGCCCAGGGTCCAGCT
GCTGCTCATACTACTGATACTGCTGGGTATAATGCAATGGAAGAAAGTGTGAGCAGGGAGAAGCCAGAAT
TGACAGCTTCAACAGAAAGGGTCAACAAAAGAATGTCCATGGTGGTGTCTGGCCTGACCCCAGAAGAATT
TATGCTCGTGTACAAGTTTGCCAGAAAACACCACATCACTTTAACTAATCTAATTACTGAAGAGACTACT
CATGTTGTTATGAAAACAGATGCTGAGTTTGTGTGTGAACGGACACTGAAATATTTTCTAGGAATTGCGG
GAGGAAAATGGGTAGTTAGCTATTTCTGGGTGACCCAGTCTATTAAAGAAAGAAAAATGCTGAATGAGCA
TGATTTTGAAGTCAGAGGAGATGTGGTCAATGGAAGAAACCACCAAGGTCCAAAGCGAGCAAGAGAATCC
CAGGACAGAAAGATCTTCAGGGGGCTAGAAATCTGTTGCTATGGGCCCTTCACCAACATGCCCACAGATC
AACTGGAATGGATGGTACAGCTGTGTGTTGCTTCTGTGGTGAAGGAGCTTTCATCATTCACCCTTGGCAC
AGGTGTCCACCCAATTGTGGTTGTGCAGCCAGATGCCTGGACAGAGGACAATGGCTTCCATGCAATTGGG
CAGATGTGTGAGGCACCTGTGGTGACCCGAGAGTGGGTGTTGGACAGTGTAGCACTCTACCAGTGCCAGG
AGCTGGACACCTACCTGATACCCCAGATCCCCCACAGCCACTACTGATAATACCCAACTTTCTTGTACAA
AGTGGTTGCTCTATAGTAACTCGAGTCTAGAGGGCCCGTTTAAACCCGCTGATCAGCCTCGACTGTGCCT
TCTAGTTGCCAGCCATCTGTTGTTTGCCCCTCCCCCGTGCCTTCCTTGACCCTGGAAGGTGCCACTCCCA
CTGTCCTTTCCTAATAAAATGAGGAAATTGCATCGCATTGTCTGAGTAGGTGTCATTCTATTCTGGGGGG
TGGGGTGGGGCAGGACAGCAAGGGGGAGGATTGGGAAGACAATAGCAGGCATGCTGGGGATGCGGTGGGC
TCTATGGCTTCTGAGGCGGAAAGAACCAGCTGGGGCTCTAGGGGGTATCCCC
[124 nt withheld, positions 3063-3186]
C
[91 nt withheld, positions 3188-3278]
A
[49 nt withheld, positions 3280-3328]
CCTTTGACGTTGGAGTCCACGTTCTTT
[37 nt withheld, positions 3356-3392]
ACCCTATCTCGGTCTATTCTTTTGATTTATAAGGGATTTTGCCGATTTCGGCCTATTGGTTAAAAAATGA
GCTGATTTAACAAAAATTTAACGCGAATTAATTCTGTGGAATGTGTGTCAGTTAGGGTGTGGAAAGTCCC
CAGGCTCCCCAGCAGGCAGAAGTATGCAAAGCATGCATCTCAATTAGTCAGCAACCAGGTGTGGAAAGTC
CCCAGGCTCCCCAGCAGGCAGAAGTATGCAAAGCATGCATCTCAATTAGTCAGCAACCATAGTCCCGCCC
CTAACTCCGCCCATCCCGCCCCTAACTCCGCCCAGTTCCGCCCATTCTCCGCCCCATGGCTGACTAATTT
TTTTTATTTATGCAGAGGCCGAGGCCGCCTCTGCCTCTGAGCTATTCCAGAAGTAGTGAGGAGGCTTTTT
TGGAGGCCTAGGCTTTTGCAAAAAGCTCCCGGGAGCTTGTATATCCATTTTCGGATCTGATCAGCACGTG
ATGAAAAAGCCTGAACTCACCGCGACGTCTGTCGAGAAGTTTCTGATCGAAAAGTTCGACAGCGTCTCCG
ACCTGATGCAGCTCTCGGAGGGCGAAGAATCTCGTGCTTTCAGCTTCGATGTAGGAGGGCGTGGATATGT
CCTGCGGGTAAATAGCTGCGCCGATGGTTTCTACAAAGATCGTTATGTTTATCGGCACTTTGCATCGGCC
GCGCTCCCGATTCCGGAAGTGCTTGACATTGGGGAATTCAGCGAGAGCCTGACCTATTGCATCTCCCGCC
GTGCACAGGGTGTCACGTTGCAAGACCTGCCTGAAACCGAACTGCCCGCTGTTCTGCAGCCGGTCGCGGA
GGCCATGGATGCGATCGCTGCGGCCGATCTTAGCCAGACGAGCGGGTTCGGCCCATTCGGACCGCAAGGA
ATCGGTCAATACACTACATGGCGTGATTTCATATGCGCGATTGCTGATCCCCATGTGTATCACTGGCAAA
CTGTGATGGACGACACCGTCAGTGCGTCCGTCGCGCAGGCTCTCGATGAGCTGATGCTTTGGGCCGAGGA
CTGCCCCGAAGTCCGGCACCTCGTGCACGCGGATTTCGGCTCCAACAATGTCCTGACGGACAATGGCCGC
ATAACAGCGGTCATTGACTGGAGCGAGGCGATGTTCGGGGATTCCCAATACGAGGTCGCCAACATCTTCT
TCTGGAGGCCGTGGTTGGCTTGTATGGAGCAGCAGACGCGCTACTTCGAGCGGAGGCATCCGGAGCTTGC
AGGATCGCCGCGGCTCCGGGCGTATATGCTCCGCATTGGTCTTGACCAACTCTATCAGAGCTTGGTTGAC
GGCAATTTCGATGATGCAGCTTGGGCGCAGGGTCGATGCGACGCAATCGTCCGATCCGGAGCCGGGACTG
TCGGGCGTACACAAATCGCCCGCAGAAGCGCGGCCGTCTGGACCGATGGCTGTGTAGAAGTACTCGCCGA
TAGTGGAAACCGACGCCCCAGCACTCGTCCGAGGGCAAAGGAATAGCACGTGCTACGAGATTTCGATTCC
ACCGCCGCCTTCTATGAAAGGTTGGGCTTCGGAATCGTTTTCCGGGACGCCGGCTGGATGATCCTCCAGC
GCGGGGATCTCATGCTGGAGTTCTTCGCCCACCCCAACTTGTTTATTGCAGCTTATAATGGTTACAAATA
AAGCAATAGCATCACAAATTTCACAAATAAAGCATTTTTTTCACTGCATTCTAGTTGTGGTTTGTCCAAA
CTCATCAATGTATCTTATCATGTCTGTATACCGTCGACCTCTAGCTAGAGCTTGGCGTAATCATGGTCAT
AGCTGTTTCCTGTGTGAAATTGTTATCCGCTCACAATTCCACACAACATACGAGCCGGAAGCATAAAGTG
TAAAGCCTGGGGTGCCTAATGAGTGAGCTAACTCACATTAATTGCGTTGCGCTCACTGCCCGCTTTCCAG
TCGGGAAACCTGTCGTGCCAGCTGCATTAATGAATCGGCCAACGCGCGGGGAGAGGCGGTTTGCGTATTG
GGCGCTCTTCCGCTTCCTCGCTCACTGACTCGCTGCGCTCGGTCGTTCGGCTGCGGCGAGCGGTATCAGC
TCACTCAAAGGCGGTAATACGGTTATCCACAGAATCAGGGGATAACGCAGGAAAGAACATGTGAGCAAAA
GGCCAGCAAAAGGCCAGGAACCGTAAAAAGGCCGCGTTGCTGGCGTTTTTCCATAGGCTCCGCCCCCCTG
ACGAGCATCACAAAAATCGACGCTCAAGTCAGAGGTGGCGAAACCCGACAGGACTATAAAGATACCAGGC
GTTTCCCCCTGGAAGCTCCCTCGTGCGCTCTCCTGTTCCGACCCTGCCGCTTACCGGATACCTGTCCGCC
TTTCTCCCTTCGGGAAGCGTGGCGCTTTCTCATAGCTCACGCTGTAGGTATCTCAGTTCGGTGTAGGTCG
TTCACTCCAAGCTGGGCTGTGTGCACGAACCCCCCGTTCAGCCCGACCGCTGCGCCTTATCCGGTAACTA
TCGTCTTGAGTCCAACCCGGTAAGACACGACTTATCGCCACTGGCAGCAGCCACTGGTAACAGGATTAGC
AGAGCGAGGTATGTAGGCGGTGCTACAGAGTTCTTGAAGTGGTGGCCTAACTACGGCTACACTAGAAGAA
CAGTATTTGGTATCTGCGCTCTGCTGAAGCCAGTTACCTTCGGAAAAAGAGTTGGTAGCTCTTGATCCGG
CAAACAAACCACCGCTGGTAGCGGTGGTTTTTTTGTTTGCAAGCAGCAGATTACGCGCAGAAAAAAAGGA
TCTCAAGAAGATCCTTTGATCTTTTCTACGGGGTCTGACGCTCAGTGGAACGAAAACTCACGTTAAGGGA
TTTTGGTCATGAGATTATCAAAAAGGATCTTCACCTAGATCCTTTTAAATTAAAAATGAAGTTTTAAATC
AATCTAAAGTATATATGAGTAAACTTGGTCTGACAGTTACCAATGCTTAATCAGTGAGGCACCTATCTCA
GCGATCTGTCTATTTCGTTCATCCATAGTTGCCTGACTCCCCGTCGTGTAGATAACTACGATACGGGAGG
GCTTACCATCTGGCCCCAGTGCTGCAATGATACCGCGAGACCCACGCTCACCGGCTCCAGATTTATCAGC
AATAAACCAGCCAGCCGGAAGGGCCGAGCGCAGAAGTGGTCCTGCAACTTTATCCGCCTCCATCCAGTCT
ATTAATTGTTGCCGGGAAGCTAGAGTAAGTAGTTCGCCAGTTAATAGTTTGCGCAACGTTGTTGCCATTG
CTACAGGCATCGTGGTGTCACGCTCGTCGTTTGGTATGGCTTCATTCAGCTCCGGTTCCCAACGATCAAG
GCGAGTTACATGATCCCCCATGTTGTGCAAAAAAGCGGTTAGCTCCTTCGGTCCTCCGATCGTTGTCAGA
AGTAAGTTGGCCGCAGTGTTATCACTCATGGTTATGGCAGCACTGCATAATTCTCTTACTGTCATGCCAT
CCGTAAGATGCTTTTCTGTGACTGGTGAGTACTCAACCAAGTCATTCTGAGAATAGTGTATGCGGCGACC
GAGTTGCTCTTGCCCGGCGTCAATACGGGATAATACCGCGCCACATAGCAGAACTTTAAAAGTGCTCATC
ATTGGAAAACGTTCTTCGGGGCGAAAACTCTCAAGGATCTTACCGCTGTTGAGATCCAGTTCGATGTAAC
CCACTCGTGCACCCAACTGATCTTCAGCATCTTTTACTTTCACCAGCGTTTCTGGGTGAGCAAAAACAGG
AAGGCAAAATGCCGCAAAAAAGGGAATAAGGGCGACACGGAAATGTTGAATACTCATACTCTTCCTTTTT
CAATATTATTGAAGCATTTATCAGGGTTATTGTCTCATGAGCGGATACATATTTGAATGTATTTAGAAAA
ATAAACAAATAGGGGTTCCGCGCACATTTCCCCGAAAAGTGCCACCTGACGTC
